Addgene plasmid #114199: lenti U6-sgRNA/EF1a-mCherry
Purpose: Lentivirus compatible SpCas9/dCas9 sgRNA scaffold driven by the U6 promoter and mCherry driven by the EF1a promoter
Depositing lab: Jeremy Day. Depositing organization: University of Alabama at Birmingham Research Foundation. Publication: A Neuron-Optimized CRISPR/dCas9 Activation System for Robust and Specific Gene Regulation. Savell KE, Bach SV, Zipperly ME, Revanna JS, Goska NA, Tuscher JJ, Duke CG, Sultan FA, Burke JN, Williams D, Ianov L, Day JJ. eNeuro. 2019 Mar 7;6(1). pii: eN-MNT-0495-18. doi: 10.1523/ENEURO.0495-18.2019. eCollection 2019 Jan-Feb. PubMed 30863790.
Backbone
  Vector backbone: lentiCRISPR v2
  Vector type: Mammalian Expression, Lentiviral
Growth in bacteria
  Bacterial resistance: Ampicillin, 100 μg/mL
  Growth temperature: 37°C
  Growth strain: NEB Stable
  Copy number: Unknown
Gene/Insert
  Gene/Insert name: sgRNA scaffold
  Promoter: U6
  Tag / fusion protein: mCherry
  Cloning method: Gibson Cloning
  Sequencing primers: 5′ TTTCTTGGGTAGTTTGCAGTTTT
Terms and licenses: Academic/Nonprofit Terms; Industry Terms: Not Available to Industry
Depositor comments: Addgene #47108 adapted into lentivirus backbone and insertion of EF1a mCherry . Please visit https://www.biorxiv.org/content/early/2018/07/17/371500 for bioRxiv preprint.
How to cite: lenti U6-sgRNA/EF1a-mCherry was a gift from Jeremy Day (Addgene plasmid # 114199 ; http://n2t.net/addgene:114199 ; RRID:Addgene_114199)
