[The description below was written by a language model from this plasmid's Addgene catalogue record and pLannotate feature annotations shown in this document.]
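Description:
lenti U6-sgRNA/EF1a-mCherry is a lentiviral transfer plasmid built on the lentiCRISPR v2 backbone that delivers a Streptococcus pyogenes Cas9/dCas9-compatible single guide RNA together with a red fluorescent marker. It is propagated in E. coli through a high-copy ColE1/pUC-type origin and selected with ampicillin (AmpR under its own bla promoter). An f1 origin is also present. Outside the viral region, the backbone carries an SV40 promoter/EM7 promoter–BleoR cassette with an SV40 poly(A) signal, which could confer bleomycin/Zeocin resistance, although the record does not describe its use.

The viral portion has a third-generation-style layout. A CMV enhancer/promoter drives a truncated HIV-1 5' LTR, followed by the Ψ packaging signal with a gag fragment, the RRE for Rev-dependent nuclear export, and the cPPT/CTS. A second truncated LTR, annotated as a 5' LTR but sitting at the 3' position, and a bGH poly(A) signal close the unit. Between these elements sit two expression units. The human U6 RNA polymerase III promoter and the gRNA scaffold lie on the reverse strand relative to the viral genome. In the forward orientation, an EF-1α core promoter drives mCherry, followed by a WPRE to enhance transcript expression. Although the catalogue lists mCherry as a tag, the feature table shows it as an independent reporter that marks transduced cells.

According to the depositor, the sgRNA cassette was adapted from an earlier non-lentiviral guide vector by Gibson assembly. No specific targeting spacer is recorded, so the plasmid appears to serve as a scaffold for user-chosen guides. No Cas9 is annotated, so it is paired with a separately supplied Cas9 or dCas9 effector. The associated publication describes a neuron-optimized CRISPR/dCas9 activation system for gene regulation.
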