Features (pLannotate 1.2.2; 34 found; start..end, strand, type, name):
     31..83      -  misc_feature   bom (fragment): basis of mobility region from pBR322
    238..617     +  enhancer       CMV enhancer: human cytomegalovirus immediate early enhancer
    618..817     +  promoter       CMV promoter: human cytomegalovirus (CMV) immediate early promoter
    835..1015    +  LTR            5' LTR (truncated): truncated 5' long terminal repeat (LTR) from HIV-1
   1062..1187    +  misc_feature   HIV-1 Ψ: packaging signal of human immunodeficiency virus type 1
   1171..1534    +  CDS            HIV-1 gag (fragment): gag protein from human immunodeficiency virus 1; gag
   1680..1913    +  misc_feature   RRE: The Rev response element (RRE) of HIV-1 allows for Rev-dependent mRNA export from the nucleus to the cytoplasm.
   2290..2390    +  CDS            Rev (fragment): human immunodeficiency virus 1 (HIV-1) Rev protein; rev; enhances nuclear export of unspliced and incompletely spliced viral mRNAs
   2440..2557    +  misc_feature   cPPT/CTS: central polypurine tract and central termination sequence of HIV-1
   2612..2630    +  promoter       T3 promoter: promoter for bacteriophage T3 RNA polymerase
   2664..2739    -  misc_RNA       gRNA scaffold: guide RNA scaffold for the Streptococcus pyogenes CRISPR/Cas9 system
   2766..3006    -  promoter       U6 promoter: RNA polymerase III promoter for human U6 snRNA
   3034..3052    +  CDS            small t antigen (fragment): SV40 (simian virus 40) small t antigen
   3078..3289    +  promoter       EF-1α core promoter: core promoter for human elongation factor EF-1α
   3297..4004    +  CDS            mCherry: mCherry is a basic (constitutively fluorescent) red fluorescent protein published in 2004, derived from Discosoma sp.. It is reported to be a very rapidly-maturing monomer with low acid sensitivity.
   4008..4032    +  misc_feature   MCS (fragment): pBluescript multiple cloning site
   4032..4620    +  misc_feature   WPRE: woodchuck hepatitis virus posttranscriptional regulatory element
   4621..4641    +  misc_feature   MCS (fragment): pBluescript multiple cloning site
   4659..4839    +  LTR            5' LTR (truncated): truncated 5' long terminal repeat (LTR) from HIV-1
   4871..4982    +  polyA_signal   bGH poly(A) signal: bovine growth hormone polyadenylation signal
   5099..5120    +  promoter       SV40 promoter (fragment): SV40 enhancer and early promoter
   5141..5569    +  rep_origin     f1 ori (sequence partly withheld): f1 bacteriophage origin of replication; arrow indicates direction of (+) strand synthesis
   5583..5912    +  promoter       SV40 promoter: SV40 enhancer and early promoter
   5960..6007    +  promoter       EM7 promoter: synthetic bacterial promoter&nbsp
   6026..6400    +  CDS            BleoR: antibiotic-binding protein; Sh ble from Streptoalloteichus hindustanus; confers resistance to bleomycin, phleomycin, and Zeocin™
   6410..6535    +  CDS            ble (fragment): BLE_KLEPN - Experimental evidence at protein level: Swiss-Prot protein existence level 1. Binding protein with a strong affinity to the bleomycin family of antibiotics. Binds to CL990; an antimitotic-antibiotic compound. From Klebsiella pneumoniae.
   6530..6651    +  polyA_signal   SV40 poly(A) signal: SV40 polyadenylation signal
   6724..6740    -  protein_bind   lac operator: The lac repressor binds to the lac operator to inhibit transcription in E. coli. This inhibition can be relieved by adding lactose or isopropyl-β-D-thiogalactopyranoside (IPTG). lac repressor encoded by lacI
   6748..6778    -  promoter       lac promoter: promoter for the E. coli lac operon
   6793..6814    -  protein_bind   CAP binding site: CAP binding activates transcription in the presence of cAMP. E. coli catabolite activator protein
   6827..6919    -  CDS            lacI (fragment): lac repressor; lacI; The lac repressor binds to the lac operator to inhibit transcription in E. coli. This inhibition can be relieved by adding lactose or isopropyl-β-D-thiogalactopyranoside (IPTG).
   7102..7690    -  rep_origin     ori: high-copy-number ColE1/pMB1/pBR322/pUC origin of replication
   7861..8721    -  CDS            AmpR: β-lactamase; bla; confers resistance to ampicillin, carbenicillin, and related antibiotics
   8722..8826    -  promoter       AmpR promoter: bla
>Addgene plasmid #114199 | lenti U6-sgRNA/EF1a-mCherry | addgene full sequence | sequence record 221388 | Addgene Partial NGS Result
GTCGACGGATCGGGAGATCTCCCGATCCCCTATGGTGCACTCTCAGTACAATCTGCTCTGATGCCGCATA
GTTAAGCCAGTATCTGCTCCCTGCTTGTGTGTTGGAGGTCGCTGAGTAGTGCGCGAGCAAAATTTAAGCT
ACAACAAGGCAAGGCTTGACCGACAATTGCATGAAGAATCTGCTTAGGGTTAGGCGTTTTGCGCTGCTTC
GCGATGTACGGGCCAGATATACGCGTTGACATTGATTATTGACTAGTTATTAATAGTAATCAATTACGGG
GTCATTAGTTCATAGCCCATATATGGAGTTCCGCGTTACATAACTTACGGTAAATGGCCCGCCTGGCTGA
CCGCCCAACGACCCCCGCCCATTGACGTCAATAATGACGTATGTTCCCATAGTAACGCCAATAGGGACTT
TCCATTGACGTCAATGGGTGGAGTATTTACGGTAAACTGCCCACTTGGCAGTACATCAAGTGTATCATAT
GCCAAGTACGCCCCCTATTGACGTCAATGACGGTAAATGGCCCGCCTGGCATTATGCCCAGTACATGACC
TTATGGGACTTTCCTACTTGGCAGTACATCTACGTATTAGTCATCGCTATTACCATGGTGATGCGGTTTT
GGCAGTACATCAATGGGCGTGGATAGCGGTTTGACTCACGGGGATTTCCAAGTCTCCACCCCATTGACGT
CAATGGGAGTTTGTTTTGGCACCAAAATCAACGGGACTTTCCAAAATGTCGTAACAACTCCGCCCCATTG
ACGCAAATGGGCGGTAGGCGTGTACGGTGGGAGGTCTATATAAGCAGCGCGTTTTGCCTGTACTGGGTCT
CTCTGGTTAGACCAGATCTGAGCCTGGGAGCTCTCTGGCTAACTAGGGAACCCACTGCTTAAGCCTCAAT
AAAGCTTGCCTTGAGTGCTTCAAGTAGTGTGTGCCCGTCTGTTGTGTGACTCTGGTAACTAGAGATCCCT
CAGACCCTTTTAGTCAGTGTGGAAAATCTCTAGCAGTGGCGCCCGAACAGGGACTTGAAAGCGAAAGGGA
AACCAGAGGAGCTCTCTCGACGCAGGACTCGGCTTGCTGAAGCGCGCACGGCAAGAGGCGAGGGGCGGCG
ACTGGTGAGTACGCCAAAAATTTTGACTAGCGGAGGCTAGAAGGAGAGAGATGGGTGCGAGAGCGTCAGT
ATTAAGCGGGGGAGAATTAGATCGCGATGGGAAAAAATTCGGTTAAGGCCAGGGGGAAAGAAAAAATATA
AATTAAAACATATAGTATGGGCAAGCAGGGAGCTAGAACGATTCGCAGTTAATCCTGGCCTGTTAGAAAC
ATCAGAAGGCTGTAGACAAATACTGGGACAGCTACAACCATCCCTTCAGACAGGATCAGAAGAACTTAGA
TCATTATATAATACAGTAGCAACCCTCTATTGTGTGCATCAAAGGATAGAGATAAAAGACACCAAGGAAG
CTTTAGACAAGATAGAGGAAGAGCAAAACAAAAGTAAGACCACCGCACAGCAAGCGGCCGCTGATCTTCA
GACCTGGAGGAGGAGATATGAGGGACAATTGGAGAAGTGAATTATATAAATATAAAGTAGTAAAAATTGA
ACCATTAGGAGTAGCACCCACCAAGGCAAAGAGAAGAGTGGTGCAGAGAGAAAAAAGAGCAGTGGGAATA
GGAGCTTTGTTCCTTGGGTTCTTGGGAGCAGCAGGAAGCACTATGGGCGCAGCGTCAATGACGCTGACGG
TACAGGCCAGACAATTATTGTCTGGTATAGTGCAGCAGCAGAACAATTTGCTGAGGGCTATTGAGGCGCA
ACAGCATCTGTTGCAACTCACAGTCTGGGGCATCAAGCAGCTCCAGGCAAGAATCCTGGCTGTGGAAAGA
TACCTAAAGGATCAACAGCTCCTGGGGATTTGGGGTTGCTCTGGAAAACTCATTTGCACCACTGCTGTGC
CTTGGAATGCTAGTTGGAGTAATAAATCTCTGGAACAGATTTGGAATCACACGACCTGGATGGAGTGGGA
CAGAGAAATTAACAATTACACAAGCTTAATACACTCCTTAATTGAAGAATCGCAAAACCAGCAAGAAAAG
AATGAACAAGAATTATTGGAATTAGATAAATGGGCAAGTTTGTGGAATTGGTTTAACATAACAAATTGGC
TGTGGTATATAAAATTATTCATAATGATAGTAGGAGGCTTGGTAGGTTTAAGAATAGTTTTTGCTGTACT
TTCTATAGTGAATAGAGTTAGGCAGGGATATTCACCATTATCGTTTCAGACCCACCTCCCAACCCCGAGG
GGACCCGACAGGCCCGAAGGAATAGAAGAAGAAGGTGGAGAGAGAGACAGAGACAGATCCATTCGATTAG
TGAACGGATCGGCACTGCGTGCGCCAATTCTGCAGACAAATGGCAGTATTCATCCACAATTTTAAAAGAA
AAGGGGGGATTGGGGGGTACAGTGCAGGGGAAAGAATAGTAGACATAATAGCAACAGACATACAAACTAA
AGAATTACAAAAACAAATTACAAAAATTCAAAATTTTCGGGTTTATTACAGGGACAGCAGAGATCCAGTT
TGGTTAATTAACCAAGCGCGCAATTAACCCTCACTAAAGGGAACAAAAGCTGGAGCTCCACCGCGGAAAA
AAAGCACCGACTCGGTGCCACTTTTTCAAGTTGATAACGGACTAGCCTTATTTTAACTTGCTATTTCTAG
CTCTAAAACAGGTCTTCTCGAAGACCCGGTGTTTCGTCCTTTCCACAAGATATATAAAGCCAAGAAATCG
AAATACTTTCAAGTTACGGTAAGCATATGATAGTCCATTTTAAAACATAATTTTAAAACTGCAAACTACC
CAAGAAATTATTACTTTCTACGTCACGTATTTTGTACTAATATCTTTGTGTTTACAGTCAAATTAATTCC
AATTATCTCTCTAACAGCCTTGTATCGTATATGCAAATATGAAGGAATCATGGGAAATAGGCCCTCGGTA
CCTTAACCCGTGTCGGCTGCTAGCTAGGTCTTGAAAGGAGTGGGAATTGGCTCCGGTGCCCGTCAGTGGG
CAGAGCGCACATCGCCCACAGTCCCCGAGAAGTTGGGGGGAGGGGTCGGCAATTGATCCGGTGCCTAGAG
AAGGTGGCGCGGGGTAAACTGGGAAAGTGATGTCGTGTACTGGCTCCGCCTTTTTCCCGAGGGTGGGGGA
GAACCGTATATAAGTGCAGTAGTCGCCGTGAACGTTCTTTTTCGCAACGGGTTTGCCGCCAGAACACAGG
ACCGGTATGGTGAGCAAGGGCGAGGAGGATAACATGGCCATCATCAAGGAGTTCATGCGCTTCAAGGTGC
ACATGGAGGGCTCCGTGAACGGCCACGAGTTCGAGATCGAGGGCGAGGGCGAGGGCCGCCCCTACGAGGG
CACCCAGACCGCCAAGCTGAAGGTGACCAAGGGTGGCCCCCTGCCCTTCGCCTGGGACATCCTGTCCCCT
CAGTTCATGTACGGCTCCAAGGCCTACGTGAAGCACCCCGCCGACATCCCCGACTACTTGAAGCTGTCCT
TCCCCGAGGGCTTCAAGTGGGAGCGCGTGATGAACTTCGAGGACGGCGGCGTGGTGACCGTGACCCAGGA
CTCCTCCCTGCAGGACGGCGAGTTCATCTACAAGGTGAAGCTGCGCGGCACCAACTTCCCCTCCGACGGC
CCCGTAATGCAGAAGAAAACCATGGGCTGGGAGGCCTCCTCCGAGCGGATGTACCCCGAGGACGGCGCCC
TGAAGGGCGAGATCAAGCAGAGGCTGAAGCTGAAGGACGGCGGCCACTACGACGCTGAGGTCAAGACCAC
CTACAAGGCCAAGAAGCCCGTGCAGCTGCCCGGCGCCTACAACGTCAACATCAAGTTGGACATCACCTCC
CACAACGAGGACTACACCATCGTGGAACAGTACGAACGCGCCGAGGGCCGCCACTCCACCGGCGGCATGG
ACGAGCTGTACAAGTAAGAATTCGATATCAAGCTTATCGATAATCAACCTCTGGATTACAAAATTTGTGA
AAGATTGACTGGTATTCTTAACTATGTTGCTCCTTTTACGCTATGTGGATACGCTGCTTTAATGCCTTTG
TATCATGCTATTGCTTCCCGTATGGCTTTCATTTTCTCCTCCTTGTATAAATCCTGGTTGCTGTCTCTTT
ATGAGGAGTTGTGGCCCGTTGTCAGGCAACGTGGCGTGGTGTGCACTGTGTTTGCTGACGCAACCCCCAC
TGGTTGGGGCATTGCCACCACCTGTCAGCTCCTTTCCGGGACTTTCGCTTTCCCCCTCCCTATTGCCACG
GCGGAACTCATCGCCGCCTGCCTTGCCCGCTGCTGGACAGGGGCTCGGCTGTTGGGCACTGACAATTCCG
TGGTGTTGTCGGGGAAATCATCGTCCTTTCCTTGGCTGCTCGCCTGTGTTGCCACCTGGATTCTGCGCGG
GACGTCCTTCTGCTACGTCCCTTCGGCCCTCAATCCAGCGGACCTTCCTTCCCGCGGCCTGCTGCCGGCT
CTGCGGCCTCTTCCGCCTCTTCGCCTTCGCCCTCAGACGAGTCGGATCTCCCTTTGGGCCGCCTCCCCGC
ATCGATACCGTCGACCTCGAGACCTTCCGGACTGTACTGGGTCTCTCTGGTTAGACCAGATCTGAGCCTG
GGAGCTCTCTGGCTAACTAGGGAACCCACTGCTTAAGCCTCAATAAAGCTTGCCTTGAGTGCTTCAAGTA
GTGTGTGCCCGTCTGTTGTGTGACTCTGGTAACTAGAGATCCCTCAGACCCTTTTAGTCAGTGTGGAAAA
TCTCTAGCAGGGCCCGTTTAAACCCGCTGATCAGCCTCGACTGTGCCTTCTAGTTGCCAGCCATCTGTTG
TTTGCCCCTCCCCCGTGCCTTCCTTGACCCTGGAAGGTGCCACTCCCACTGTCCTTTCCTAATAAAATGA
GGAAATTGCATCGCATTGTCTGAGTAGGTGTCATTCTATTCTGGGGGGTGGGGTGGGGCAGGACAGCAAG
GGGGAGGATTGGGAAGAGAATAGCAGGCATGCTGGGGATGCGGTGGGCTCTATGGCTTCTGAGGCGGAAA
GAACCAGCTGGGGCTCTAGGGGGTATCCCC
[124 nt withheld, positions 5141-5264]
C
[91 nt withheld, positions 5266-5356]
A
[49 nt withheld, positions 5358-5406]
CCTTTGACGTTGGAGTCCACGTTCTTT
[37 nt withheld, positions 5434-5470]
ACCCTATCTCGGTCTATTCTTTTGATTTATAAGGGATTTTGCCGATTTCGGCCTATTGGTTAAAAAATGA
GCTGATTTAACAAAAATTTAACGCGAATTAATTCTGTGGAATGTGTGTCAGTTAGGGTGTGGAAAGTCCC
CAGGCTCCCCAGCAGGCAGAAGTATGCAAAGCATGCATCTCAATTAGTCAGCAACCAGGTGTGGAAAGTC
CCCAGGCTCCCCAGCAGGCAGAAGTATGCAAAGCATGCATCTCAATTAGTCAGCAACCATAGTCCCGCCC
CTAACTCCGCCCATCCCGCCCCTAACTCCGCCCAGTTCCGCCCATTCTCCGCCCCATGGCTGACTAATTT
TTTTTATTTATGCAGAGGCCGAGGCCGCCTCTGCCTCTGAGCTATTCCAGAAGTAGTGAGGAGGCTTTTT
TGGAGGCCTAGGCTTTTGCAAAAAGCTCCCGGGAGCTTGTATATCCATTTTCGGATCTGATCAGCACGTG
TTGACAATTAATCATCGGCATAGTATATCGGCATAGTATAATACGACAAGGTGAGGAACTAAACCATGGC
CAAGTTGACCAGTGCCGTTCCGGTGCTCACCGCGCGCGACGTCGCCGGAGCGGTCGAGTTCTGGACCGAC
CGGCTCGGGTTCTCCCGGGACTTCGTGGAGGACGACTTCGCCGGTGTGGTCCGGGACGACGTGACCCTGT
TCATCAGCGCGGTCCAGGACCAGGTGGTGCCGGACAACACCCTGGCCTGGGTGTGGGTGCGCGGCCTGGA
CGAGCTGTACGCCGAGTGGTCGGAGGTCGTGTCCACGAACTTCCGGGACGCCTCCGGGCCGGCCATGACC
GAGATCGGCGAGCAGCCGTGGGGGCGGGAGTTCGCCCTGCGCGACCCGGCCGGCAACTGCGTGCACTTCG
TGGCCGAGGAGCAGGACTGACACGTGCTACGAGATTTCGATTCCACCGCCGCCTTCTATGAAAGGTTGGG
CTTCGGAATCGTTTTCCGGGACGCCGGCTGGATGATCCTCCAGCGCGGGGATCTCATGCTGGAGTTCTTC
GCCCACCCCAACTTGTTTATTGCAGCTTATAATGGTTACAAATAAAGCAATAGCATCACAAATTTCACAA
ATAAAGCATTTTTTTCACTGCATTCTAGTTGTGGTTTGTCCAAACTCATCAATGTATCTTATCATGTCTG
TATACCGTCGACCTCTAGCTAGAGCTTGGCGTAATCATGGTCATAGCTGTTTCCTGTGTGAAATTGTTAT
CCGCTCACAATTCCACACAACATACGAGCCGGAAGCATAAAGTGTAAAGCCTGGGGTGCCTAATGAGTGA
GCTAACTCACATTAATTGCGTTGCGCTCACTGCCCGCTTTCCAGTCGGGAAACCTGTCGTGCCAGCTGCA
TTAATGAATCGGCCAACGCGCGGGGAGAGGCGGTTTGCGTATTGGGCGCTCTTCCGCTTCCTCGCTCACT
GACTCGCTGCGCTCGGTCGTTCGGCTGCGGCGAGCGGTATCAGCTCACTCAAAGGCGGTAATACGGTTAT
CCACAGAATCAGGGGATAACGCAGGAAAGAACATGTGAGCAAAAGGCCAGCAAAAGGCCAGGAACCGTAA
AAAGGCCGCGTTGCTGGCGTTTTTCCATAGGCTCCGCCCCCCTGACGAGCATCACAAAAATCGACGCTCA
AGTCAGAGGTGGCGAAACCCGACAGGACTATAAAGATACCAGGCGTTTCCCCCTGGAAGCTCCCTCGTGC
GCTCTCCTGTTCCGACCCTGCCGCTTACCGGATACCTGTCCGCCTTTCTCCCTTCGGGAAGCGTGGCGCT
TTCTCATAGCTCACGCTGTAGGTATCTCAGTTCGGTGTAGGTCGTTCGCTCCAAGCTGGGCTGTGTGCAC
GAACCCCCCGTTCAGCCCGACCGCTGCGCCTTATCCGGTAACTATCGTCTTGAGTCCAACCCGGTAAGAC
ACGACTTATCGCCACTGGCAGCAGCCACTGGTAACAGGATTAGCAGAGCGAGGTATGTAGGCGGTGCTAC
AGAGTTCTTGAAGTGGTGGCCTAACTACGGCTACACTAGAAGAACAGTATTTGGTATCTGCGCTCTGCTG
AAGCCAGTTACCTTCGGAAAAAGAGTTGGTAGCTCTTGATCCGGCAAACAAACCACCGCTGGTAGCGGTG
GTTTTTTTGTTTGCAAGCAGCAGATTACGCGCAGAAAAAAAGGATCTCAAGAAGATCCTTTGATCTTTTC
TACGGGGTCTGACGCTCAGTGGAACGAAAACTCACGTTAAGGGATTTTGGTCATGAGATTATCAAAAAGG
ATCTTCACCTAGATCCTTTTAAATTAAAAATGAAGTTTTAAATCAATCTAAAGTATATATGAGTAAACTT
GGTCTGACAGTTACCAATGCTTAATCAGTGAGGCACCTATCTCAGCGATCTGTCTATTTCGTTCATCCAT
AGTTGCCTGACTCCCCGTCGTGTAGATAACTACGATACGGGAGGGCTTACCATCTGGCCCCAGTGCTGCA
ATGATACCGCGAGACCCACGCTCACCGGCTCCAGATTTATCAGCAATAAACCAGCCAGCCGGAAGGGCCG
AGCGCAGAAGTGGTCCTGCAACTTTATCCGCCTCCATCCAGTCTATTAATTGTTGCCGGGAAGCTAGAGT
AAGTAGTTCGCCAGTTAATAGTTTGCGCAACGTTGTTGCCATTGCTACAGGCATCGTGGTGTCACGCTCG
TCGTTTGGTATGGCTTCATTCAGCTCCGGTTCCCAACGATCAAGGCGAGTTACATGATCCCCCATGTTGT
GCAAAAAAGCGGTTAGCTCCTTCGGTCCTCCGATCGTTGTCAGAAGTAAGTTGGCCGCAGTGTTATCACT
CATGGTTATGGCAGCACTGCATAATTCTCTTACTGTCATGCCATCCGTAAGATGCTTTTCTGTGACTGGT
GAGTACTCAACCAAGTCATTCTGAGAATAGTGTATGCGGCGACCGAGTTGCTCTTGCCCGGCGTCAATAC
GGGATAATACCGCGCCACATAGCAGAACTTTAAAAGTGCTCATCATTGGAAAACGTTCTTCGGGGCGAAA
ACTCTCAAGGATCTTACCGCTGTTGAGATCCAGTTCGATGTAACCCACTCGTGCACCCAACTGATCTTCA
GCATCTTTTACTTTCACCAGCGTTTCTGGGTGAGCAAAAACAGGAAGGCAAAATGCCGCAAAAAAGGGAA
TAAGGGCGACACGGAAATGTTGAATACTCATACTCTTCCTTTTTCAATATTATTGAAGCATTTATCAGGG
TTATTGTCTCATGAGCGGATACATATTTGAATGTATTTAGAAAAATAAACAAATAGGGGTTCCGCGCACA
TTTCCCCGAAAAGTGCCACCTGAC
